Addgene plasmid #25579: Pf-HSP
Purpose: Bacterial expression for structure determination; may not be full ORF
Depositing lab: Cheryl Arrowsmith. Depositing organization: University of Toronto.
Backbone
  Vector backbone: pET21a-LIC
  Backbone manufacturer: SGC
  Backbone size w/o insert (bp): 7170
  Vector type: Bacterial Expression
Growth in bacteria
  Bacterial resistance: Ampicillin, 100 μg/mL
  Growth temperature: 37°C
  Growth strain: DH5alpha
  Copy number: Low Copy
Gene/Insert
  Gene/Insert name: Pf-HSP (alt names: PDB: 1Y6Z; Heat Shock Protein 90, Middle Domain; PF14_0417)
  Species: Plasmodium falciparum
  Insert size (bp): 783
  Entrez Gene: PF14_0417
  Tag / fusion protein: His (N terminal on insert)
  Cloning method: Restriction Enzyme
  Sequencing primers: 5′ T7; 3′ T7-term
Terms and licenses: Academic/Nonprofit Terms; Industry Terms: Not Available to Industry
Depositor comments: PDB: 1Y6Z http://www.thesgc.org/structures/1Y6Z/
How to cite: Pf-HSP was a gift from Cheryl Arrowsmith (Addgene plasmid # 25579 ; http://n2t.net/addgene:25579 ; RRID:Addgene_25579)
