[The description below was written by a language model from this plasmid's Addgene catalogue record.]
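Description:
Pf-HSP is a bacterial expression plasmid built on pET21a-LIC, a ligation-independent-cloning derivative of the pET21a vector produced by a structural genomics group, with a recorded backbone size of 7170 bp without insert. It is maintained in E. coli under ampicillin selection and is listed as low copy, with DH5alpha as the propagation strain. The record does not include a feature table, so the promoter and origin are not explicitly annotated. The use of T7 and T7-terminator sequencing primers is nonetheless consistent with the standard pET arrangement, in which the insert sits between a T7 promoter and T7 terminator and is expressed in a host supplying T7 RNA polymerase.

The insert is a 783 bp fragment from the Plasmodium falciparum gene PF14_0417, encoding the middle domain of Heat Shock Protein 90. This is a domain construct rather than the complete coding sequence, in line with the depositor's caveat that it may not be the full ORF. The protein carries an N-terminal His tag, which allows purification by immobilised metal affinity chromatography. Although the backbone name points to ligation-independent cloning, the cloning method is recorded as restriction enzyme, and the record does not resolve this.

The stated purpose is bacterial expression for structure determination, and the construct is linked to a deposited crystal structure of this domain (PDB entry 1Y6Z). It is therefore suited to producing recombinant malaria parasite Hsp90 middle domain for crystallography and related biochemical or biophysical studies.
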