>Addgene plasmid #25579 | Pf-HSP | depositor partial sequence | sequence record 11983 | Author sequence
CAATTACCAATATGGAAACAAGATGAAAAATCATTAACAGAAAATGATTATTATAGTTTTTATAAAAATA
CATTTAAAGCATATGATGATCCATTAGCTTATGTTCATTTTAATGTAGAAGGACAAATTTCTTTTAATTC
CATTTTATATATTCCAGGTTCTTTACCATGGGAATTAAGTAAAAATATGTTTGACGAAGAATCTAGAGGA
ATAAGATTATATGTAAAAAGAGTTTTTATAAATGACAAATTTTCTGAATCTATACCACGTTGGTTAACCT
TTCTAAGAGGTATTGTAGATAGTGAAAACTTACCATTAAATGTAGGAAGAGAAATATTACAAAAATCCAA
AATGTTATCTATTATAAATAAAAGAATTGTACTCAAAAGTATTAGTATGATGAAAGGATTAAAAGAGACA
GGAGGTGATAAATGGACTAAATTTCTTAACACATTTGGTAAATACCTCAAAATTGGTGTTGTAGAAGATA
AAGAAAATCAAGAAGAAATTGCATCATTAGTCGAATTTTATTCAATTAATAGTGGTGATAAAAAAACAGA
TCTTGATTCATATATAGAAAATATGAAAGAAGATCAAAAATGTATTTATTATATCTCAGGAGAAAATAAA
AAAACCGCTCAGAATTCTCCTTCTTTAGAAAAATTGAAAGCATTAAATTATGATGTTTTATTTTCTTTAG
AACCAATTGATGAATTTTGTTTATCCTCTCTAACCGTTAATAAATATAAAGGATATGAAGTCTTAGATGT
AAATAAAGCCGAC
