>Addgene plasmid #25579 | Pf-HSP | addgene partial sequence | sequence record 31563 | 25579 with LacI-R
TGACTCTCTTCCGGGCGCTATCATGCCATACCGCGAAAGGTTTTGCGCCATTCGATGGTGTCCGGGATCT
CGACGCTCTCCCTTATGCGACTCCTGCATTAGGAAGCAGCCCAGTAGTAGGTTGAGGCCGTTGAGCACCG
CCGCCGCAAGGAATGGTGCATGCAAGGAGATGGCGCCCAACAGTCCCCCGGCCACGGGGCCTGCCACCAT
ACCCACGCCGAAACAAGCGCTCATGAGCCCGAAGTGGCGAGCCCGATCTTCCCCATCGGTGATGTCGGCG
ATATAGGCGCCAGCAACCGCACCTGTGGCGCCGGTGATGCCGGCCACGATGCGTCCGGCGTAGAGGATCG
AGATCGATCTCGATCCCGCGAAATTAATACGACTCACTATAGGGGAATTGTGAGCGGATAACAATTCCCC
TCTAGAAATAATTTTGTTTAACTTTAAGAAGGAGATATACATATGCACCATCATCATCATCATTCTTCTG
GTGTAGATCTGGGTACCGAGAACCTGTACTTCCAATCCATGCAATTACCAATATGGAAACAAGATGAAAA
ATCATTAACAGAAAATGATTATTATAGTTTTTATAAAAATACATTTAAAGCATATGATGATCCATTAGCT
TATGTTCATTTTAATGTAGAAGGACAAATTTCTTTTAATTCCATTTTATATATTCCAGGTTCTTTACCAT
GGGAATTAAGTAAAAATATGTTTGACGAAGAATCTAGAGGAATAAGATTATATGTAAAAAGAGTTTTTAT
AAATGACAAATTTTCTGAATCTATACCACGTTGGTTAACCTTTCTAAGAGGTATTGTAGATAGTGAAAAC
TTACCATTAAATGTAGG
